Addgene plasmid #12548: pRS1422
Depositing lab: Robert Sobol. Depositing organization: University of Pittsburgh (University, School of Medicine, and Cancer Institute). Publication: The role of base excision repair in the sensitivity and resistance to temozolomide-mediated cell death. Trivedi RN, Almeida KH, Fornsaglio JL, Schamus S, Sobol RW. Cancer Res. 2005 Jul 15. 65(14):6394-400. 10.1158/0008-5472.CAN-05-0715 PubMed 16024643.
Backbone
  Vector backbone: pIRESNeo
  Backbone manufacturer: Clontech
  Backbone size w/o insert (bp): 5255
  Vector type: Mammalian Expression
  Selectable markers: Neomycin (select with G418)
Growth in bacteria
  Bacterial resistance: Ampicillin, 100 μg/mL
  Growth temperature: 37°C
  Growth strain: DH5alpha
  Copy number: High Copy
Gene/Insert
  Gene/Insert name: human Methylpurine DNA glycosylase (alt names: MPG; AAG)
  Species: H. sapiens (human)
  Insert size (bp): 900
  GenBank ID: NM_002434
  Entrez Gene: MPG (a.k.a. AAG, ADPG, APNG, CRA36.1, MDG, Mid1, PIG11, PIG16, anpg)
  Cloning method: Restriction Enzyme; 5′ cloning site EcoRV (destroyed during cloning); 3′ cloning site EcoRV (destroyed during cloning)
  Sequencing primers: 5′ n/a; 3′ n/a
Resource information
  A portion of this plasmid was derived from a plasmid made by: Mpg cDNA originally obtained from Leona Samson, MIT.
Terms and licenses: Academic/Nonprofit Terms; Industry Terms: Not Available to Industry
How to cite: pRS1422 was a gift from Robert Sobol (Addgene plasmid # 12548 ; http://n2t.net/addgene:12548 ; RRID:Addgene_12548)
