[The description below was written by a language model from this plasmid's Addgene catalogue record and pLannotate feature annotations shown in this document.]
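Description:
pRS1422 is a mammalian expression plasmid built on the Clontech pIRESNeo backbone that carries the human methylpurine DNA glycosylase cDNA (MPG, also called AAG). The roughly 900 bp insert was placed by restriction cloning into an EcoRV site that was destroyed at both junctions. The full depositor sequence is about 6.2 kb. In bacteria the plasmid is maintained at high copy from a ColE1/pUC-type origin and selected with ampicillin through the β-lactamase gene and its own promoter. Short lac promoter/operator, lacI, bom, SV40 and HIV-1 LTR matches in the annotation are fragments, most likely backbone remnants or incidental hits rather than functional parts.

The expression unit is a single bicistronic transcript. The human CMV immediate-early enhancer and promoter drive the MPG coding sequence, with a T7 promoter lying just upstream of it. No epitope tag is annotated or recorded. Downstream of MPG come a chimeric intron, an EMCV internal ribosome entry site and the Tn5 neomycin phosphotransferase gene, and the transcript ends at the bovine growth hormone polyadenylation signal. Because the resistance gene is translated from the same mRNA as MPG through the IRES, G418 selection favours cells that also express the glycosylase, which makes the design well suited to deriving stable overexpressing lines.

MPG starts base excision repair by excising alkylated bases such as 3-methyladenine and 7-methylguanine. The associated publication concerns the role of base excision repair in sensitivity and resistance to temozolomide, so the plasmid is presumably used to raise MPG levels in mammalian cells and test how this changes the response to alkylating agents.
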