Features (pLannotate 1.2.2; 19 found; start..end, strand, type, name):
     36..80      -  misc_feature   bom (fragment): basis of mobility region from pBR322
    235..614     +  enhancer       CMV enhancer: human cytomegalovirus immediate early enhancer
    615..818     +  promoter       CMV promoter: human cytomegalovirus (CMV) immediate early promoter
    814..847     +  LTR            5' LTR (truncated) (fragment): truncated 5' long terminal repeat (LTR) from HIV-1
    863..881     +  promoter       T7 promoter: promoter for bacteriophage T7 RNA polymerase
    920..1813    +  CDS            MPG: 3MG_HUMAN - Also known as AAG, ANPG, MID1. Experimental evidence at protein level: Swiss-Prot protein existence level 1. Hydrolysis of the deoxyribose N-glycosidic bond to excise 3- methyladenine, and 7-methylguanine from the damaged DNA polymer formed by alkylation lesions. From Homo sapiens (Human).
   1917..2146    +  intron         chimeric intron: chimera between introns from adenovirus and immunoglobulin heavy chain genes
   2315..2777    +  misc_feature   IRES: internal ribosome entry site (IRES) of the encephalomyocarditis virus (EMCV)
   2813..3616    +  CDS            NeoR/KanR: aminoglycoside phosphotransferase from Tn5; aph(3')-II (or nptII); confers resistance to neomycin, kanamycin, and G418 (Geneticin®)
   3654..3878    +  polyA_signal   bGH poly(A) signal: bovine growth hormone polyadenylation signal
   3882..3903    +  promoter       SV40 promoter (fragment): SV40 enhancer and early promoter
   3913..3964    +  polyA_signal   SV40 poly(A) signal (fragment): SV40 polyadenylation signal
   4028..4044    -  protein_bind   lac operator: The lac repressor binds to the lac operator to inhibit transcription in E. coli. This inhibition can be relieved by adding lactose or isopropyl-β-D-thiogalactopyranoside (IPTG). lac repressor encoded by lacI
   4052..4082    -  promoter       lac promoter: promoter for the E. coli lac operon
   4097..4118    -  protein_bind   CAP binding site: CAP binding activates transcription in the presence of cAMP. E. coli catabolite activator protein
   4131..4223    -  CDS            lacI (fragment): lac repressor; lacI; The lac repressor binds to the lac operator to inhibit transcription in E. coli. This inhibition can be relieved by adding lactose or isopropyl-β-D-thiogalactopyranoside (IPTG).
   4406..4994    -  rep_origin     ori: high-copy-number ColE1/pMB1/pBR322/pUC origin of replication
   5165..6025    -  CDS            AmpR: β-lactamase; bla; confers resistance to ampicillin, carbenicillin, and related antibiotics
   6026..6130    -  promoter       AmpR promoter: bla
>Addgene plasmid #12548 | pRS1422 | depositor full sequence | sequence record 7354 | Author sequence
GACGGATCGGGAGATCTCCCGATCCCCTATGGTCGACTCTCAGTACAATCTGCTCTGATGCCGCATAGTT
AAGCCAGTATCTGCTCCCTGCTTGTGTGTTGGAGGTCGCTGAGTAGTGCGCGAGCAAAATTTAAGCTACA
ACAAGGCAAGGCTTGACCGACAATTGCATGAAGAATCTGCTTAGGGTTAGGCGTTTTGCGCTGCTTCGCG
ATGTACGGGCCAGATATACGCGTTGACATTGATTATTGACTAGTTATTAATAGTAATCAATTACGGGGTC
ATTAGTTCATAGCCCATATATGGAGTTCCGCGTTACATAACTTACGGTAAATGGCCCGCCTGGCTGACCG
CCCAACGACCCCCGCCCATTGACGTCAATAATGACGTATGTTCCCATAGTAACGCCAATAGGGACTTTCC
ATTGACGTCAATGGGTGGACTATTTACGGTAAACTGCCCACTTGGCAGTACATCAAGTGTATCATATGCC
AAGTACGCCCCCTATTGACGTCAATGACGGTAAATGGCCCGCCTGGCATTATGCCCAGTACATGACCTTA
TGGGACTTTCCTACTTGGCAGTACATCTACGTATTAGTCATCGCTATTACCATGGTGATGCGGTTTTGGC
AGTACATCAATGGGCGTGGATAGCGGTTTGACTCACGGGGATTTCCAAGTCTCCACCCCATTGACGTCAA
TGGGAGTTTGTTTTGGCACCAAAATCAACGGGACTTTCCAAAATGTCGTAACAACTCCGCCCCATTGACG
CAAATGGGCGGTAGGCGTGTACGGTGGGAGGTCTATATAAGCAGAGCTCTCTGGCTAACTAGAGAACCCA
CTGCTTACTGGCTTATCGAAATTAATACGACTCACTATAGGGAGACCCAAGCTTGGTACCGAGCTCGGAT
CGATGATCCATGGTCACCCCCGCTTTGCAGATGAAGAAACCAAAGCAGTTTTGCCGACGGATGGGGCAAA
AGAAGCAGCGACCAGCTAGAGCAGGGCAGCCACACAGCTCGTCCGACGCAGCCCAGGCACCTGCAGAGCA
GCCACACAGCTCGTCCGATGCAGCCCAGGCACCTTGCCCCAGGGAGCGCTGCTTGGGACCGCCCACCACT
CCGGGCCCATACCGCAGCATCTATTTCTCAAGCCCAAAGGGCCACCTTACCCGACTGGGGTTGGAGTTCT
TCGACCAGCCGGCAGTCCCCCTGGCCCGGGCATTTCTGGGACAGGTCCTAGTCCGGCGACTTCCTAATGG
CACAGAACTCCGAGGCCGCATCGTGGAGACCGAGGCATACCTGGGGCCAGAGGATGAAGCCGCCCACTCA
AGGGGTGGCCGGCAGACCCCCCGCAACCGAGGCATGTTCATGAAGCCGGGGACCCTGTACGTGTACATCA
TTTACGGCATGTACTTCTGCATGAACATCTCCAGCCAGGGGGACGGGGCTTGCGTCTTGCTGCGAGCACT
GGAGCCCCTGGAAGGTCTGGAGACCATGCGTCAGCTTCGCAGCACCCTCCGGAAAGGCACCGCCAGCCGT
GTCCTCAAGGACCGCGAGCTCTGCAGTGGCCCCTCCAAGCTGTGCCAGGCCCTGGCCATCAACAAGAGCT
TTGACCAGAGGGACCTGGCACAGGATGAAGCTGTATGGCTGGAGCGTGGTCCCCTGGAGCCCAGTGAGCC
GGCTGTAGTGGCAGCAGCCCGGGTGGGCGTCGGCCATGCAGGGGAGTGGGCCCGGAAACCCCTCCGCTTC
TATGTCCGGGGCAGCCCCTGGGTCAGTGTGGTCGACAGAGTGGCTGAGCAGGACACACAGGCCTGACTCG
AATCTGCGGCCGCGTCGACGGAATTCAGTGGATCCACTAGTAACGGCCGCCAGTGTGCTGGAATTAATTC
GCTGTCTGCGAGGGCCAGCTGTTGGGGTGAGTACTCCCTCTCAAAAGCGGGCATGACTTCTGCGCTAAGA
TTGTCAGTTTCCAAAAACGAGGAGGATTTGATATTCACCTGGCCCGCGGTGATGCCTTTGAGGGTGGCCG
CGTCCATCTGGTCAGAAAAGACAATCTTTTTGTTGTCAAGCTTGAGGTGTGGCAGGCTTGAGATCTGGCC
ATACACTTGAGTGACAATGACATCCACTTTGCCTTTCTCTCCACAGGTGTCCACTCCCAGGTCCAACTGC
AGGTCGAGCATGCATCTAGGGCGGCCAATTCCGCCCCTCTCCCTCCCCCCCCCCTAACGTTACTGGCCGA
AGCCGCTTGGAATAAGGCCGGTGTGCGTTTGTCTATATGTGATTTTCCACCATATTGCCGTCTTTTGGCA
ATGTGAGGGCCCGGAAACCTGGCCCTGTCTTCTTGACGAGCATTCCTAGGGGTCTTTCCCCTCTCGCCAA
AGGAATGCAAGGTCTGTTGAATGTCGTGAAGGAAGCAGTTCCTCTGGAAGCTTCTTGAAGACAAACAACG
TCTGTAGCGACCCTTTGCAGGCAGCGGAACCCCCCACCTGGCGACAGGTGCCTCTGCGGCCAAAAGCCAC
GTGTATAAGATACACCTGCAAAGGCGGCACAACCCCAGTGCCACGTTGTGAGTTGGATAGTTGTGGAAAG
AGTCAAATGGCTCTCCTCAAGCGTATTCAACAAGGGGCTGAAGGATGCCCAGAAGGTACCCCATTGTATG
GGATCTGATCTGGGGCCTCGGTGCACATGCTTTACATGTGTTTAGTCGAGGTTAAAAAAACGTCTAGGCC
CCCCGAACCACGGGGACGTGGTTTTCCTTTGAAAAACACGATGATAAGCTTGCCACAACCCGGGATAATT
CCTGCAGCCAATATGGGATCGGCCATTGAACAAGATGGATTGCACGCAGGTTCTCCGGCCGCTTGGGTGG
AGAGGCTATTCGGCTATGACTGGGCACAACAGACAATCGGCTGCTCTGATGCCGCCGTGTTCCGGCTGTC
AGCGCAGGGGCGCCCGGTTCTTTTTGTCAAGACCGACCTGTCCGGTGCCCTGAATGAACTGCAGGACGAG
GCAGCGCGGCTATCGTGGCTGGCCACGACGGGCGTTCCTTGCGCAGCTGTGCTCGACGTTGTCACTGAAG
CGGGAAGGGACTGGCTGCTATTGGGCGAAGTGCCGGGGCAGGATCTCCTGTCATCTCACCTTGCTCCTGC
CGAGAAAGTATCCATCATGGCTGATGCAATGCGGCGGCTGCATACGCTTGATCCGGCTACCTGCCCATTC
GACCACCAAGCGAAACATCGCATCGAGCGAGCACGTACTCGGATGGAAGCCGGTCTTGTCGATCAGGATG
ATCTGGACGAAGAGCATCAGGGGCTCGCGCCAGCCGAACTGTTCGCCAGGCTCAAGGCGCGCATGCCCGA
CGGCGATGATCTCGTCGTGACCCATGGCGATGCCTGCTTGCCGAATATCATGGTGGAAAATGGCCGCTTT
TCTGGATTCATCGACTGTGGCCGGCTGGGTGTGGCGGACCGCTATCAGGACATAGCGTTGGCTACCCGTG
ATATTGCTGAAGAGCTTGGCGGCGAATGGGCTGACCGCTTCCTCGTGCTTTACGGTATCGCCGCTCCCGA
TTCGCAGCGCATCGCCTTCTATCGCCTTCTTGACGAGTTCTTCTGAGGGGATCAATTCTCTAGAGCTCGC
TGATCAGCCTCGACTGTGCCTTCTAGTTGCCAGCCATCTGTTGTTTGCCCCTCCCCCGTGCCTTCCTTGA
CCCTGGAAGGTGCCACTCCCACTGTCCTTTCCTAATAAAATGAGGAAATTGCATCGCATTGTCTGAGTAG
GTGTCATTCTATTCTGGGGGGTGGGGTGGGGCAGGACAGCAAGGGGGAGGATTGGGAAGACAATAGCAGG
CATGCTGGGGATGCGGTGGGCTCTATGGCTTCTGAGGCGGAAAGAACCAGCTGGGGCTCGAGTGCATTCT
AGTTGTGGTTTGTCCAAACTCATCAATGTATCTTATCATGTCTGTATACCGTCGACCTCTAGCTAGAGCT
TGGCGTAATCATGGTCATAGCTGTTTCCTGTGTGAAATTGTTATCCGCTCACAATTCCACACAACATACG
AGCCGGAAGCATAAAGTGTAAAGCCTGGGGTGCCTAATGAGTGAGCTAACTCACATTAATTGCGTTGCGC
TCACTGCCCGCTTTCCAGTCGGGAAACCTGTCGTGCCAGCTGCATTAATGAATCGGCCAACGCGCGGGGA
GAGGCGGTTTGCGTATTGGGCGCTCTTCCGCTTCCTCGCTCACTGACTCGCTGCGCTCGGTCGTTCGGCT
GCGGCGAGCGGTATCAGCTCACTCAAAGGCGGTAATACGGTTATCCACAGAATCAGGGGATAACGCAGGA
AAGAACATGTGAGCAAAAGGCCAGCAAAAGGCCAGGAACCGTAAAAAGGCCGCGTTGCTGGCGTTTTTCC
ATAGGCTCCGCCCCCCTGACGAGCATCACAAAAATCGACGCTCAAGTCAGAGGTGGCGAAACCCGACAGG
ACTATAAAGATACCAGGCGTTTCCCCCTGGAAGCTCCCTCGTGCGCTCTCCTGTTCCGACCCTGCCGCTT
ACCGGATACCTGTCCGCCTTTCTCCCTTCGGGAAGCGTGGCGCTTTCTCAATGCTCACGCTGTAGGTATC
TCAGTTCGGTGTAGGTCGTTCGCTCCAAGCTGGGCTGTGTGCACGAACCCCCCGTTCAGCCCGACCGCTG
CGCCTTATCCGGTAACTATCGTCTTGAGTCCAACCCGGTAAGACACGACTTATCGCCACTGGCAGCAGCC
ACTGGTAACAGGATTAGCAGAGCGAGGTATGTAGGCGGTGCTACAGAGTTCTTGAAGTGGTGGCCTAACT
ACGGCTACACTAGAAGGACAGTATTTGGTATCTGCGCTCTGCTGAAGCCAGTTACCTTCGGAAAAAGAGT
TGGTAGCTCTTGATCCGGCAAACAAACCACCGCTGGTAGCGGTGGTTTTTTTGTTTGCAAGCAGCAGATT
ACGCGCAGAAAAAAAGGATCTCAAGAAGATCCTTTGATCTTTTCTACGGGGTCTGACGCTCAGTGGAACG
AAAACTCACGTTAAGGGATTTTGGTCATGAGATTATCAAAAAGGATCTTCACCTAGATCCTTTTAAATTA
AAAATGAAGTTTTAAATCAATCTAAAGTATATATGAGTAAACTTGGTCTGACAGTTACCAATGCTTAATC
AGTGAGGCACCTATCTCAGCGATCTGTCTATTTCGTTCATCCATAGTTGCCTGACTCCCCGTCGTGTAGA
TAACTACGATACGGGAGGGCTTACCATCTGGCCCCAGTGCTGCAATGATACCGCGAGACCCACGCTCACC
GGCTCCAGATTTATCAGCAATAAACCAGCCAGCCGGAAGGGCCGAGCGCAGAAGTGGTCCTGCAACTTTA
TCCGCCTCCATCCAGTCTATTAATTGTTGCCGGGAAGCTAGAGTAAGTAGTTCGCCAGTTAATAGTTTGC
GCAACGTTGTTGCCATTGCTACAGGCATCGTGGTGTCACGCTCGTCGTTTGGTATGGCTTCATTCAGCTC
CGGTTCCCAACGATCAAGGCGAGTTACATGATCCCCCATGTTGTGCAAAAAAGCGGTTAGCTCCTTCGGT
CCTCCGATCGTTGTCAGAAGTAAGTTGGCCGCAGTGTTATCACTCATGGTTATGGCAGCACTGCATAATT
CTCTTACTGTCATGCCATCCGTAAGATGCTTTTCTGTGACTGGTGAGTACTCAACCAAGTCATTCTGAGA
ATAGTGTATGCGGCGACCGAGTTGCTCTTGCCCGGCGTCAATACGGGATAATACCGCGCCACATAGCAGA
ACTTTAAAAGTGCTCATCATTGGAAAACGTTCTTCGGGGCGAAAACTCTCAAGGATCTTACCGCTGTTGA
GATCCAGTTCGATGTAACCCACTCGTGCACCCAACTGATCTTCAGCATCTTTTACTTTCACCAGCGTTTC
TGGGTGAGCAAAAACAGGAAGGCAAAATGCCGCAAAAAAGGGAATAAGGGCGACACGGAAATGTTGAATA
CTCATACTCTTCCTTTTTCAATATTATTGAAGCATTTATCAGGGTTATTGTCTCATGAGCGGATACATAT
TTGAATGTATTTAGAAAAATAAACAAATAGGGGTTCCGCGCACATTTCCCCGAAAAGTGCCACCTGACGT
C
