>Addgene plasmid #12548 | pRS1422 | addgene partial sequence | sequence record 18987 | 12548 with CMV-F
AGCTCTCTGGCTAACTAGAGAACCCACTGCTTACTGGCTTATCGAAATTAATACGACTCACTATAGGGAG
ACCCAAGCTTGGTACCGAGCTCGGATCGATGATCCATGGTCACCCCCGCTTTGCAGATGAAGAAACCAAA
GCAGTTTTGCCGACGGATGGGGCAAAAGAAGCAGCGACCAGCTAGAGCAGGGCAGCCACACAGCTCGTCC
GACGCAGCCCAGGCACCTGCAGAGCAGCCACACAGCTCGTCCGATGCAGCCCAGGCACCTTGCCCCAGGG
AGCGCTGCTTGGGACCGCCCACCACTCCGGGCCCATACCGCAGCATCTATTTCTCAAGCCCAAAGGGCCA
CCTTACCCGACTGGGGTTGGAGTTCTTCGACCAGCCGGCAGTCCCCCTGGCCCGGGCATTTCTGGGACAG
GTCCTAGTCCGGCGACTTCCTAATGGCACAGAACTCCGAGGCCGCATCGTGGAGACCGAGGCATACCTGG
GGCCAGAGGATGAAGCCGCCCACTCAAGGGGTGGCCGGCAGACCCCCCGCAACCGAGGCATGTTCATGAA
GCCGGGGACCCTGTACGTGTACATCATTTACGGCATGTACTTCTGCATGAACATCTCCAGCCAGGGGGAC
GGGGCTTGCGTCTTGCTGCGAGCACTGGAGCCCCCTGGNAGGTCTGGAGACCATGCGTCAGCTTCGCAGC
ACCCTNCCGGAAAGGCACCGCCAGCCGTGTCCTCANGGACCGCGAGCTCTGCAGTNNCCCTCCAAGCTGT
G
